>Addgene plasmid #197839 | pJMC-7T-Esp3I | addgene full sequence | sequence record 390489 | Addgene NGS Result
GTCAGTGAGCGAGGAAGCGGAAGAGCGCCCACCTGCTTTTCTGCACCGTGAGACGAACAACAACGTCTCT
AGTGTTTTGCAGGTGTGATGAAAAGCCTTAGGGTCAGGTGGCACTTTTCGGGGAAATGTGCGATGAACCC
CTATTTGTTTATTTTTCTAAATACATTCAAATATGTATCCGCTAATGAGACAATAACCCTGATAAATGCT
TCAATTATATTGAAAAAGGAAGAGTATGAGTATCCAACATTTCCGTGTCGCCCTTATTCCCTTTTTTGCG
GCCTTCTGCCTTCCTGTTTTTGCTCACCCAGAAACGCTGGTGAAAGTAAAAGATGCTGAAGATCAGTTGG
GTGCCCGAGTGGGTTACATTGAACTGGATCTCAACAGCGGCAAAATCTTAGAGAGTTTTCGCCCCGAAGA
ACGCTTCCCAATGATGAGCACTTTCAAAGTTCTGCTATGTGGCGCGGTGTTATCCCGTATTGATGCTGGG
CAAGAGCAACTCGGTCGCCGCATACACTATTCTCAGAATGACTTGGTTGAGTATTCACCAGTCACAGAAA
AGCATCTTACGGATGGCATGACAGTAAGAGAATTATGTAGTGCTGCCATAACCATGAGTGATAACACTGC
GGCCAACTTACTTCTGACAACGATTGGAGGACCGAAGGAGCTAACCGCTTTTTTGCACAACATGGGGGAT
CATGTAACTCGCCTTGATCGTTGGGAACCGGAGCTGAATGAAGCCATACCAAACGACGAGCGTGACACCA
CGATGCCTGTAGCAATGGCAACAACTCTCCGCAAACTATTAACTGGCGAACTACTTACTCTTGCTTCACG
CCAGCAACTCATTGACTGGATGGAGGCGGACAAAGTTGCAGGACCACTTCTGCGCTCGGCACTTCCGGCT
GGCTGGTTTATTGCTGATAAATCTGGAGCCGGTGAGCGTGGCTCTCGCGGTATCATTGCAGCACTGGGGC
CAGATGGTAAGCCCTCCCGTATCGTAGTTATCTACACGACGGGGAGTCAGGCAACTATGGATGAACGAAA
TAGACAGATCGCTGAGATAGGTGCCTCACTGATTAAGCATTGGTAACTGTCAGACGAAGGGAAATAAATA
GTAGCCCGCCTGATGTGCGGGCTTTTTTTTGGTGGTGGTTACCAGTGTCGCTTAGCTACCGTAGGTCCTC
TTAGGCGGTCCGATTAGCGACATAGTCATCAATGCCTTGACGGCAAAATCCCTTAACGTGAGTTTTCGTT
CCACTGAGCGTCAGACCCCGTAGAAAAGATCAAAGGATCTTCTTGAGATCCTTTTTTTCTGCGCGTAATC
TGCTGCTTGCAAACAAAAAAACCACCGCTACCAGCGGTGGTTTGTTTGCCGGATCAAGAGCTACTAACTC
TTTTTCCGAAGGTAACTGGCTTCAGCAGAGCGCAGATACCAAATACTGTTATTCTAGTGTAGCCGTAGTT
AGGCCACCACTTCAAGAACTCTGTAGCACCGCCTACATACCTCGCTCTGCTAATCCTGTTACCAGTGGCT
GCTGCCAGTGGCGATAAGTCGTGTCTTACCGGGTTGGACTCAAGACGATAGTTACCGGATAAGGCGCAGC
GGTCGGGCTGAACGGGGGGTTCGTGCTCACAGCCCAGCTTGGAGCGAACGACCTACACCGAACTGAGATA
CCTACAGCGTGAGCTATGAGAAAGCGCCACGCTTCCCGAAGGGAGAAAGGCGGACAGGTATCCGGTAAGC
GGCAGGGTCGGAACAGGAGAGCGCACGAGGGAGCTTCCAGGGGGAAACGCCTGGTATCTTTATAGTCCTG
TCGGGTTTCGCCACCTCTGACTTGAGCGTCGATTTTTGTGATGCTCGTCAGGGGGGCGGAGCCTATGGAA
AAACGCCAGCAACGCGGCCTTTTTACGGTTCCTGGCCTTTTGCTGGCCTTTTGCTCACATGTTCTTTCCT
GCGTTATCCCCTGATTCTGTGGATAACCGTATTACCGCCTTTGAGTGAGCTGATACCGCTCGCCGCAGCC
GAACGACCGAGCGCAGCGA
Features (pLannotate 1.2.2; 4 found; start..end, strand, type, name):
      1..23      +  rep_origin     RSF ori (fragment): Plasmids containing the RSF 1030 origin of replication can be propagated in E. coli cells that contain additional plasmids with compatible origins.
    135..235     +  promoter       AmpR promoter: bla
    236..1096    +  CDS            AmpR: β-lactamase; bla; confers resistance to ampicillin, carbenicillin, and related antibiotics
   1303..1891    +  rep_origin     ori: high-copy-number ColE1/pMB1/pBR322/pUC origin of replication
