[The description below was written by a language model from this plasmid's Addgene catalogue record and pLannotate feature annotations shown in this document.]
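Description:
pJMC-7T-Esp3I is a small (about 2 kb) synthetic cloning module from an extensible vector toolkit and parts library built for plant genome engineering. The record describes it as a "Level 1 module 7T with Esp3I expansion point", which places it as an intermediate-tier component in a hierarchical, modular assembly scheme rather than as an expression or delivery vector in its own right. Esp3I is a type IIS restriction enzyme that cuts outside its recognition site and is widely used in Golden Gate-style assembly. An "expansion point" of this kind presumably provides a site at position 7 through which further modules can be added to a growing multi-part construct. The record does not spell out the exact mechanics, the overhangs involved, or what the "T" designation means. The backbone is listed as self-made and otherwise unspecified, and no gene or insert is carried.

The annotated features account for essentially only the bacterial maintenance functions. These are an ampicillin resistance cassette (the bla promoter driving β-lactamase) and a high-copy ColE1/pUC-type origin of replication, consistent with the catalogue's listing of ampicillin selection and high copy number in E. coli. A very short match to the RSF origin at the start of the sequence is only a fragment and is unlikely to be functional. No promoter, coding sequence, terminator, or plant-specific or T-DNA element is annotated. The Esp3I sites and assembly junctions themselves do not appear in the feature table and presumably lie in the short unannotated stretches between the marker and origin. The plasmid is best understood as an empty adapter or placeholder module that extends the capacity of multigene assemblies within the toolkit.
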