Addgene plasmid #197839: pJMC-7T-Esp3I
Purpose: Level 1 module 7T with Esp3I expansion point
Depositing lab: Daniel Voytas. Depositing organization: University of Minnesota. Publication: An extensible vector toolkit and parts library for advanced engineering of plant genomes. Chamness JC, Kumar J, Cruz AJ, Rhuby E, Holum MJ, Cody JP, Tibebu R, Gamo ME, Starker CG, Zhang F, Voytas DF. Plant Genome. 2023 Mar 9:e20312. doi: 10.1002/tpg2.20312. PubMed 36896468.
Backbone
  Vector backbone: Unspecified
  Backbone manufacturer: Self-made
  Vector type: Unspecified
Growth in bacteria
  Bacterial resistance: Ampicillin, 100 μg/mL
  Growth temperature: 37°C
  Growth strain: DH5alpha
  Copy number: High Copy
Gene/Insert
  Gene/Insert name: None
  Species: Synthetic
  Cloning method: Restriction Enzyme; 5′ cloning site Unknown (unknown if destroyed)
Terms and licenses: Academic/Nonprofit Terms; Industry Terms: Not Available to Industry
Depositor comments: Please visit https://www.biorxiv.org/content/10.1101/2022.10.15.511792v1 for bioRxiv preprint.
How to cite: pJMC-7T-Esp3I was a gift from Daniel Voytas (Addgene plasmid # 197839 ; http://n2t.net/addgene:197839 ; RRID:Addgene_197839)
